Addgene plasmid #175363: pExpreS2-1-GFP
Purpose: ZeoR overexpression of cytosolic GFP in Drosophila ExpreS2ion cells
Depositing lab: ExpreS2ion Biotechnologies. Publication: FAS2FURIOUS: Moderate-Throughput Secreted Expression of Difficult Recombinant Proteins in Drosophila S2 Cells. Coker JA, Katis VL, Fairhead M, Schwenzer A, Clemmensen SB, Frandsen BU, de Jongh WA, Gileadi O, Burgess-Brown NA, Marsden BD, Midwood KS, Yue WW. Front Bioeng Biotechnol. 2022 May 5;10:871933. doi: 10.3389/fbioe.2022.871933. eCollection 2022. PubMed 35600892.
Backbone
  Vector backbone: pExpreS2-1
  Backbone manufacturer: ExpreS2ion Biotechnologies
  Backbone size w/o insert (bp): 2549
  Modifications to backbone: None
  Vector type: Insect Expression
  Selectable markers: Zeocin
Growth in bacteria
  Bacterial resistance: Bleocin (Zeocin), 50 μg/mL
  Growth temperature: 37°C
  Growth strain: DH5alpha
  Copy number: High Copy
Gene/Insert
  Gene/Insert name: sgGFP (alt name: SuperGlo Green Fluorescent Protein)
  Species: M. victoria
  Insert size (bp): 726
  Mutation: F64L, S65C, and I167T
  GenBank ID: UniProt P42212.1
  Promoter: Fused Actin-HSP70
  Cloning method: Restriction Enzyme; 5′ cloning site BamHI (not destroyed); 3′ cloning site NotI (not destroyed)
  Sequencing primers: 5′ ACAAGACAGGTTTAAGGAGAC; 3′ GCGCTTGAAAGGAGTGTGTA
Terms and licenses: Academic/Nonprofit Terms; Industry Terms: Not Available to Industry
Depositor comments: This plasmid is designed for use with the ExpreS2 Platform from ExpreS2ion Biotechnologies. It is intended to be used with the ExpreS2ion cells and media which can be obtained directly from the ExpreS2ion website.
How to cite: pExpreS2-1-GFP was a gift from ExpreS2ion Biotechnologies (Addgene plasmid # 175363 ; http://n2t.net/addgene:175363 ; RRID:Addgene_175363)
