[The description below was written by a language model from this plasmid's Addgene catalogue record and pLannotate feature annotations shown in this document.]
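Description:
pExpreS2-1-GFP is a compact insect expression plasmid (about 3.3 kb as sequenced) built on the commercial pExpreS2-1 backbone and intended for overexpressing cytosolic GFP in Drosophila S2-derived ExpreS2ion cells. It is maintained in E. coli as a high-copy plasmid through a ColE1/pUC-type origin. A single bleomycin-family resistance gene (ble, from Streptoalloteichus hindustanus) provides Zeocin selection in both bacteria and insect cells. In the feature table this marker sits downstream of an actin 5C promoter fragment and a T7 promoter and is followed by an SV40 polyadenylation signal. The annotation does not identify a separate bacterial promoter for it.

The payload is sgGFP (SuperGlo GFP), a roughly 0.7 kb jellyfish GFP variant carrying the F64L, S65C and I167T substitutions, which the annotation software matches to the related variant sg25. It was cloned between BamHI and NotI sites that both remain intact. The catalogue describes the promoter as a fused actin-HSP70 element. This agrees with the annotation, where an Ac5 promoter fragment spanning the sequence origin lies directly upstream of a Drosophila hsp70Bb promoter fragment. A chimeric β-globin/immunoglobulin intron lies between the promoter and the coding sequence, an arrangement generally used to improve transcript processing and expression, and an OpIE-2 baculovirus polyadenylation signal terminates the transcript. Short matches to the gypsy insulator and a further SV40 poly(A) fragment are annotated between the resistance cassette and the expression promoter, but they are too small for a function to be inferred.

With no secretion signal recorded, the fluorescent protein stays intracellular. This suits the plasmid to use as a reporter or control for transfection, Zeocin selection and expression levels within the ExpreS2 platform, for which the depositor says it was designed.
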