Features (pLannotate 1.2.2; 13 found; start..end, strand, type, name):
    295..422     +  promoter       hsp70 promoter (fragment): Drosophila melanogaster hsp70Bb promoter
    444..576     +  intron         chimeric intron: chimera between introns from human β-globin and immunoglobulin heavy chain genes
    596..1312    +  CDS            sg25: sg25 is a basic (constitutively fluorescent) green fluorescent protein published in 1997, derived from Aequorea victoria.
   1352..1481    +  polyA_signal   OpIE-2 poly(A) signal: immediate-early gene 2 from the Orgyia pseudotsugata multicapsid nucleopolyhedrovirus; baculovirus polyadenylation signal
   1616..2204    -  rep_origin     ori: high-copy-number ColE1/pMB1/pBR322/pUC origin of replication
   2277..2369    +  promoter       Ac5 promoter (fragment): Drosophila melanogaster actin 5c promoter
   2461..2479    +  promoter       T7 promoter: promoter for bacteriophage T7 RNA polymerase
   2489..2860    +  CDS            ble: BLE_STRHI - Experimental evidence at protein level: Swiss-Prot protein existence level 1. Binding protein with a strong affinity to the bleomycin family of antibiotics. From Streptoalloteichus hindustanus.
   2927..3048    +  polyA_signal   SV40 poly(A) signal: SV40 polyadenylation signal
   3058..3074    +  protein_bind   gypsy insulator (fragment): chromatin insulator from Drosophila Su(Hw), CP190, and Mod(mdg4)67.2
   3090..3121    +  polyA_signal   SV40 poly(A) signal (fragment): SV40 polyadenylation signal
   3123..3139    +  protein_bind   gypsy insulator (fragment): chromatin insulator from Drosophila Su(Hw), CP190, and Mod(mdg4)67.2
   3154..279     +  promoter       Ac5 promoter (fragment) (across the origin): Drosophila melanogaster actin 5C promoter
>Addgene plasmid #175363 | pExpreS2-1-GFP | addgene full sequence | sequence record 358141 | Addgene NGS Result
ATATGTATGTTTTGGCATACAATGAGTAGTTGGGGAAAAAATGTGTAAAAGCACCGTGACCATCACAGCA
TAAAGATAACCAGCTGAAGTATCGAATATGAGTAACCCCCAAATTGAATCACATGCCGCAACTGATAGGA
CCCATGGAAGTACACTCTTCATGGCGATATACAAGACACACACAAGCACGAACACCCAGTTGCGGAGGAA
ATTCTCCGTAAATGAAAACCCAATCGGCGAACAATTCATACCCATATATGGTAAAAGTTTTGAACGCGAG
CGAACTTAAGAGCGCCGGAGTATAAATAGAGGCGCTTCGTCTACGGAGCGACAATTCAATTCAAACAAGC
AAAGTGAACACGTCGCTAAGCGAAAGCTAAGCAAATAAACAAGCGCAGCTGAACAAGCTAAACAATCTGC
AGAAGCTTGGTACCCTCGAGCTCGTAAGTATCAAGGTTACAAGACAGGTTTAAGGAGACCAATAGAAACT
GGGCTTGTCGAGACAGAGAAGACTCTTGCGTTTCTGATAGGCACCTATTGGTCTTACTGACATCCACTTT
GCCTTTCTCTCCACAGGAATTCTGGATCCGCCACCATGGCTAGCAAAGGAGAAGAACTCTTCACTGGAGT
TGTCCCAATTCTTGTTGAATTAGATGGTGATGTTAACGGCCACAAGTTCTCTGTCAGTGGAGAGGGTGAA
GGTGATGCAACATACGGAAAACTTACCCTGAAGTTCATCTGCACTACTGGCAAACTGCCTGTTCCATGGC
CAACACTAGTCACTACTCTGTGCTATGGTGTTCAATGCTTTTCAAGATACCCGGATCATATGAAACGGCA
TGACTTTTTCAAGAGTGCCATGCCCGAAGGTTATGTACAGGAAAGGACCATCTTCTTCAAAGATGACGGC
AACTACAAGACACGTGCTGAAGTCAAGTTTGAAGGTGATACCCTTGTTAATAGAATCGAGTTAAAAGGTA
TTGACTTCAAGGAAGATGGCAACATTCTGGGACACAAATTGGAATACAACTATAACTCACACAATGTATA
CATCATGGCAGACAAACAAAAGAATGGAATCAAAGTGAACTTCAAGACCCGCCACAACATTGAAGATGGA
AGCGTTCAACTAGCAGACCATTATCAACAAAATACTCCAATTGGCGATGGCCCTGTCCTTTTACCAGACA
ACCATTACCTGTCCACACAATCTGCCCTTTCGAAAGATCCCAACGAAAAGAGAGACCACATGGTCCTTCT
TGAGTTTGTAACAGCTGCTGGGATTACACATGGCATGGATGAACTGTACAACATCGATTAAGCGGCCGCG
GATCGATCGATATCTGACTAAATCTTAGTTTGTATTGTCATGTTTTAATACAATATGTTATGTTTAAATA
TGTTTTTAATAAATTTTATAAAATAATTTCAACTTTTATTGTAACAACATTGTCCATTTACACACTCCTT
TCAAGCGCGTGGGACTCGATGCTCGGCGCCACTCAAAGGCGGTAATACGGTTATCCACAGAATCAGGGGA
TAACGCAGGAAAGAACATGTGAGCAAAAGGCCAGCAAAAGGCCAGGAACCGTAAAAAGGCCGCGTTGCTG
GCGTTTTTCCATAGGCTCCGCCCCCCTGACGAGCATCACAAAAATCGACGCTCAAGTCAGAGGTGGCGAA
ACCCGACAGGACTATAAAGATACCAGGCGTTTCCCCCTGGAAGCTCCCTCGTGCGCTCTCCTGTTCCGAC
CCTGCCGCTTACCGGATACCTGTCCGCCTTTCTCCCTTCGGGAAGCGTGGCGCTTTCTCATAGCTCACGC
TGTAGGTATCTCAGTTCGGTGTAGGTCGTTCGCTCCAAGCTGGGCTGTGTGCACGAACCCCCCGTTCAGC
CCGACCGCTGCGCCTTATCCGGTAACTATCGTCTTGAGTCCAACCCGGTAAGACACGACTTATCGCCACT
GGCAGCAGCCACTGGTAACAGGATTAGCAGAGCGAGGTATGTAGGCGGTGCTACAGAGTTCTTGAAGTGG
TGGCCTAACTACGGCTACACTAGAAGAACAGTATTTGGTATCTGCGCTCTGCTGAAGCCAGTTACCTTCG
GAAAAAGAGTTGGTAGCTCTTGATCCGGCAAACAAACCACCGCTGGTAGCGGTGGTTTTTTTGTTTGCAA
GCAGCAGATTACGCGCAGAAAAAAAGGATCTCAAGAAGATCCTTTGATCTTTTCTACGGGGTCTGACGCT
CAGTGGAACGAAAACTCACGTTAAGGGATTTTGCATGCGCTAAGCGGGCTTTATAAAACGGGCTGCGGGA
CCAGTTTTCATATCACTACCGTTTGAGTTCTTGTGCTGTGTGGATACTCCTCCCGACACCGAATTAATTC
GGATCTCTGCAAGGGATTTTGGTCATGAACAATAAAACTGTCTGCTTACATAAACAGTAATACAAGGGGT
GTTCATAGTATAATACGACTCACTATAGGAGGGCCACCATGGCCAAGTTGACCAGTGCCGTTCCGGTGCT
CACCGCGCGCGACGTCGCCGGAGCGGTCGAGTTCTGGACCGACCGGCTCGGGTTCAGCCGGGACTTCGTG
GAGGACGACTTCGCCGGTGTGGTCCGGGACGACGTGACCCTGTTCATCAGCGCGGTCCAGGACCAGGTGG
TGCCGGACAACACCCTGGCCTGGGTGTGGGTGCGCGGCCTGGACGAGCTGTACGCCGAGTGGTCGGAGGT
CGTGTCCACGAACTTCCGGGACGCCTCCGGGCCGGCCATGACCGAGATCGGCGAGCAGCCGTGGGGGCGG
GAGTTCGCCCTGCGCGACCCGGCCGGCAACTGCGTGCACTTCGTGGCCGAGGAGCAGGACTGACCGACGC
CGACCAACACCGCCGGTCCGACGGCGGCCCACGGGTCCCAGGGGGGTCGACCTCGAAACTTGTTTATTGC
AGCTTATAATGGTTACAAATAAAGCAATAGCATCACAAATTTCACAAATAAAGCATTTTTTTCACTGCAT
TCTAGTTGTGGTTTGTCCAAACTCATCAATGTATCTTATCATGTCTTCACGTAATAAGTGTGCGGCTAGC
AGTCAACTAGTCCAAACTCATCAATGTATCTTATCATGTCTTCACGTAATAAGTGTGCGGCTAGCAGTCA
ACTACTAGTGAATGCCCTACTAGAAGATGTGTGTTGCACAAAATGTCCCTGGAATAACCAATTTGAAGTG
CAGATAGCAGTAAACGTAAGCTAATATGAATATTATTTAACTGTAATGTTTTAATATCGCTGGACATTAC
TAATAAACCCACTATAAACACATGTAC
